Addgene plasmid #133061: pMSCV-IRES-hCD2-CD14
Purpose: Retroviral expression of mouse CD14
Depositing lab: Jonathan Kagan. Depositing organization: Boston Children's Hospital. Publication: Mechanisms of Toll-like Receptor 4 Endocytosis Reveal a Common Immune-Evasion Strategy Used by Pathogenic and Commensal Bacteria. Tan Y, Zanoni I, Cullen TW, Goodman AL, Kagan JC. Immunity. 2015 Nov 17;43(5):909-22. doi: 10.1016/j.immuni.2015.10.008. Epub 2015 Nov 3. PubMed 26546281.
Backbone
  Vector backbone: pMSCV-IRES-hCD2
  Vector type: Mammalian Expression, Retroviral
  Selectable markers: hCD2
Growth in bacteria
  Bacterial resistance: Ampicillin, 100 μg/mL
  Growth temperature: 37°C
  Growth strain: NEB Stable
  Copy number: Unknown
Gene/Insert
  Gene/Insert name: CD14
  Species: M. musculus (mouse)
  Entrez Gene: Cd14
  Cloning method: Restriction Enzyme; 5′ cloning site Unknown (unknown if destroyed); 3′ cloning site Unknown (unknown if destroyed)
Terms and licenses: Academic/Nonprofit Terms; Industry Terms: Not Available to Industry
How to cite: pMSCV-IRES-hCD2-CD14 was a gift from Jonathan Kagan (Addgene plasmid # 133061 ; http://n2t.net/addgene:133061 ; RRID:Addgene_133061)
