[The description below was written by a language model from this plasmid's Addgene catalogue record and pLannotate feature annotations shown in this document.]
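Description:
pMSCV-IRES-hCD2-CD14 is a gammaretroviral expression vector built on the pMSCV-IRES-hCD2 backbone for delivering mouse CD14 into mammalian cells. The proviral segment is framed by murine embryonic stem cell virus 5′ and 3′ long terminal repeats, with the 5′ LTR spanning the numbering origin of the roughly 7.5 kb circular sequence. Downstream of the 5′ LTR lie the MESV Ψ packaging signal and a truncated MMLV gag region lacking its start codon, which together promote efficient encapsidation of the vector RNA when the viral structural proteins are supplied in trans by a packaging system. No separate internal promoter is annotated, so transcription of the payload is presumably driven from the 5′ LTR.

The payload is a bicistronic cassette. The full-length mouse Cd14 coding sequence, encoding the lipopolysaccharide co-receptor that hands LPS to the MD-2/TLR4 complex, comes first, followed by a short multiple cloning site remnant, an EMCV internal ribosome entry site and a fragment of human CD2. Because both open reading frames are translated from one transcript, surface hCD2 marks cells that also express CD14. It is listed as the selectable marker, allowing transduced cells to be identified or sorted by antibody staining rather than drug selection. The annotation as a fragment is consistent with a truncated CD2, though the record does not describe what was removed.

In bacteria the plasmid is maintained through a high-copy ColE1/pUC-type origin and an ampicillin resistance gene. The scattered lac, rop, bom, tetracycline resistance and env fragments are nonfunctional backbone remnants. The cloning sites used for the insert are not recorded. The associated publication concerns mechanisms of TLR4 endocytosis.
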