Features (pLannotate 1.2.2; 20 found; start..end, strand, type, name):
    580..921     +  misc_feature   MESV Ψ: packaging signal of murine embryonic stem cell virus
    988..1404    +  CDS            gag (truncated): truncated Moloney murine leukemia virus (MMLV) gag gene lacking the start codon
   1426..2523    +  CDS            Cd14: CD14_MOUSE - Experimental evidence at protein level: Swiss-Prot protein existence level 1. Coreceptor for bacterial lipopolysaccharide. In concert with LBP, binds to monomeric lipopolysaccharide and delivers it to the LY96/TLR4 complex, thereby mediating the innate immune response to bacterial lipopolysaccharide (LPS) (PubMed:16148141). Acts via MyD88, TIRAP and TRAF6, leading to NF-kappa-B activation, cytokine secretion and the inflammatory response (PubMed:8612135, PubMed:15895089). Acts as a coreceptor for TLR2:TLR6 heterodimer in response to diacylated lipopeptides and for TLR2:TLR1 hetero
   2527..2563    +  misc_feature   MCS (fragment): pBluescript multiple cloning site
   2599..3167    +  misc_feature   IRES: internal ribosome entry site (IRES) of the encephalomyocarditis virus (EMCV)
   3173..3895    +  CDS            CD2 (fragment): CD2_HUMAN - Also known as SRBC. Experimental evidence at protein level: Swiss-Prot protein existence level 1. CD2 interacts with lymphocyte function-associated antigen CD58 (LFA-3) and CD48/BCM1 to mediate adhesion between T-cells and other cell types. CD2 is implicated in the triggering of T-cells, the cytoplasmic domain is implicated in the signaling function. From Homo sapiens (Human).
   3948..4462    +  LTR            3' LTR: 3' long terminal repeat from murine embryonic stem cell virus
   4624..4640    -  protein_bind   lac operator: The lac repressor binds to the lac operator to inhibit transcription in E. coli. This inhibition can be relieved by adding lactose or isopropyl-β-D-thiogalactopyranoside (IPTG). lac repressor encoded by lacI
   4648..4678    -  promoter       lac promoter: promoter for the E. coli lac operon
   4693..4714    -  protein_bind   CAP binding site: CAP binding activates transcription in the presence of cAMP. E. coli catabolite activator protein
   4727..4819    -  CDS            lacI (fragment): lac repressor; lacI; The lac repressor binds to the lac operator to inhibit transcription in E. coli. This inhibition can be relieved by adding lactose or isopropyl-β-D-thiogalactopyranoside (IPTG).
   5002..5590    -  rep_origin     ori: high-copy-number ColE1/pMB1/pBR322/pUC origin of replication
   5761..6621    -  CDS            AmpR: β-lactamase; bla; confers resistance to ampicillin, carbenicillin, and related antibiotics
   6622..6726    -  promoter       AmpR promoter: bla
   6821..6856    +  CDS            rop (fragment): Rop protein, which maintains plasmids at low copy number; rop
   6958..7057    +  misc_feature   bom (fragment): basis of mobility region from pBR322
   7063..7212    -  CDS            lacZα (fragment): LacZα fragment of β-galactosidase; lacZ fragment
   7212..7413    -  CDS            TcR (fragment): tetracycline efflux protein; tet; confers resistance to tetracycline
   7414..7512    +  CDS            env (fragment): murine leukemia virus gPr80 envelope polyprotein precursor; env; proteolytically cleaved into gp70SU and p15TM subunits
   7554..516     +  LTR            5' LTR (across the origin): 5' long terminal repeat from murine embryonic stem cell virus
>Addgene plasmid #133061 | pMSCV-IRES-hCD2-CD14 | addgene full sequence | sequence record 259496 | Addgene NGS Result
ATGAAAGACCCCACCTGTAGGTTTGGCAAGCTAGCTTAAGTAACGCCATTTTGCAAGGCATGGAAAATAC
ATAACTGAGAATAGAGAAGTTCAGATCAAGGTTAGGAACAGAGAGACAGCAGAATATGGGCCAAACAGGA
TATCTGTGGTAAGCAGTTCCTGCCCCGGCTCAGGGCCAAGAACAGATGGTCCCCAGATGCGGTCCCGCCC
TCAGCAGTTTCTAGAGAACCATCAGATGTTTCCAGGGTGCCCCAAGGACCTGAAATGACCCTGTGCCTTA
TTTGAACTAACCAATCAGTTCGCTTCTCGCTTCTGTTCGCGCGCTTCTGCTCCCCGAGCTCAATAAAAGA
GCCCACAACCCCTCACTCGGCGCGCCAGTCCTCCGATAGACTGCGTCGCCCGGGTACCCGTATTCCCAAT
AAAGCCTCTTGCTGTTTGCATCCGAATCGTGGACTCGCTGATCCTTGGGAGGGTCTCCTCAGATTGATTG
ACTGCCCACCTCGGGGGTCTTTCATTTGGAGGTTCCACCGAGATTTGGAGACCCCTGCCCAGGGACCACC
GACCCCCCCGCCGGGAGGTAAGCTGGCCAGCGGTCGTTTCGTGTCTGTCTCTGTCTTTGTGCGTGTTTGT
GCCGGCATCTAATGTTTGCGCCTGCGTCTGTACTAGTTAGCTAACTAGCTCTGTATCTGGCGGACCCGTG
GTGGAACTGACGAGTTCTGAACACCCGGCCGCAACCCTGGGAGACGTCCCAGGGACTTTGGGGGCCGTTT
TTGTGGCCCGACCTGAGGAAGGGAGTCGATGTGGAATCCGACCCCGTCAGGATATGTGGTTCTGGTAGGA
GACGAGAACCTAAAACAGTTCCCGCCTCCGTCTGAATTTTTGCTTTCGGTTTGGAACCGAAGCCGCGCGT
CTTGTCTGCTGCAGCGCTGCAGCATCGTTCTGTGTTGTCTCTGTCTGACTGTGTTTCTGTATTTGTCTGA
AAATTAGGGCCAGACTGTTACCACTCCCTTAAGTTTGACCTTAGGTCACTGGAAAGATGTCGAGCGGATC
GCTCACAACCAGTCGGTAGATGTCAAGAAGAGACGTTGGGTTACCTTCTGCTCTGCAGAATGGCCAACCT
TTAACGTCGGATGGCCGCGAGACGGCACCTTTAACCGAGACCTCATCACCCAGGTTAAGATCAAGGTCTT
TTCACCTGGCCCGCATGGACACCCAGACCAGGTCCCCTACATCGTGACCTGGGAAGCCTTGGCTTTTGAC
CCCCCTCCCTGGGTCAAGCCCTTTGTACACCCTAAGCCTCCGCCTCCTCTTCCTCCATCCGCCCCGTCTC
TCCCCCTTGAACCTCCTCGTTCGACCCCGCCTCGATCCTCCCTTTATCCAGCCCTCACTCCTTCTCTAGG
CGCCGGAATTAGATCCGCCGCCACCATGGAGCGTGTGCTTGGCTTGTTGCTGTTGCTTCTGGTGCACGCC
TCTCCCGCCCCACCAGAGCCCTGCGAGCTAGACGAGGAAAGTTGTTCCTGCAACTTCTCAGATCCGAAGC
CAGATTGGTCCAGCGCTTTCAATTGTTTGGGGGCGGCAGATGTGGAATTGTACGGCGGAGGCCGCAGCCT
GGAATACCTTCTAAAGCGTGTGGACACGGAAGCAGATCTGGGGCAGTTCACTGATATTATCAAGTCTCTG
TCCTTAAAGCGGCTTACGGTGCGGGCCGCGCGGATTCCTAGTCGGATTCTATTCGGAGCCCTGCGTGTGC
TCGGGATTTCCGGCCTCCAGGAACTGACTCTTGAAAATCTCGAGGTAACCGGCACCGCGCCGCCACCGCT
TCTGGAAGCCACCGGACCCGATCTCAACATCTTGAACCTCCGCAACGTGTCGTGGGCAACAAGGGATGCC
TGGCTCGCAGAACTGCAGCAGTGGCTAAAGCCTGGACTCAAGGTACTGAGTATTGCCCAAGCACACTCAC
TCAACTTTTCCTGCGAACAGGTCCGCGTCTTCCCTGCCCTCTCCACCTTAGACCTGTCTGACAATCCTGA
ATTGGGCGAGAGAGGACTGATCTCAGCCCTCTGTCCCCTCAAGTTCCCGACCCTCCAAGTTTTAGCGCTG
CGTAACGCGGGGATGGAGACGCCCAGCGGCGTGTGCTCTGCGCTGGCCGCAGCAAGGGTACAGCTGCAAG
GACTAGACCTTAGTCACAATTCACTGCGGGATGCTGCAGGCGCTCCGAGTTGTGACTGGCCCAGTCAGCT
AAACTCGCTCAATCTGTCTTTCACTGGGCTGAAGCAGGTACCTAAAGGGCTGCCAGCCAAGCTCAGCGTG
CTGGATCTCAGTTACAACAGGCTGGATAGGAACCCTAGCCCAGATGAGCTGCCCCAAGTGGGGAACCTGT
CACTTAAAGGAAATCCCTTTTTGGACTCTGAATCCCACTCGGAGAAGTTTAACTCTGGCGTAGTCACCGC
CGGAGCTCCATCATCCCAAGCAGTGGCCTTGTCAGGAACTCTGGCTTTGCTCCTAGGAGATCGCCTCTTT
GTTTAAGCGGCCGCTCTAGAACTAGTGGATCCCCCGGGCTGCATCTAGGGCGGCCAATTCCGCCCCTCTC
CCCCCCCNCCCTCTCCCTCCCCCCCCCCTAACGTTACTGGCCGAAGCCGCTTGGAATAAGGCCGGTGTGC
GTTTGTCTATATGTTATTTTCCACCATATTGCCGTCTTTTGGCAATGTGAGGGCCCGGAAACCTGGCCCT
GTCTTCTTGACGAGCATTCCTAGGGGTCTTTCCCCTCTCGCCAAAGGAATGCAAGGTCTGTTGAATGTCG
TGAAGGAAGCAGTTCCTCTGGAAGCTTCTTGAAGACAAACAACGTCTGTAGCGACCCTTTGCAGGCAGCG
GAACCCCCCACCTGGCGACAGGTGCCTCTGCGGCCAAAAGCCACGTGTATAAGATACACCTGCAAAGGCG
GCACAACCCCAGTGCCACGTTGTGAGTTGGATAGTTGTGGAAAGAGTCAAATGGCTCTCCTCAAGCGTAT
TCAACAAGGGGCTGAAGGATGCCCAGAAGGTACCCCATTGTATGGGATCTGATCTGGGGCCTCGGTGCAC
ATGCTTTACATGTGTTTAGTCGAGGTTAAAAAAACGTCTAGGCCCCCCGAACCACGGGGACGTGGTTTTC
CTTTGAAAAACACGATGCCACCATGAGCTTTCCATGTAAATTTGTAGCCAGCTTCCTTCTGATTTTCAAT
GTTTCTTCCAAAGGTGCAGTCTCCAAAGAGATTACGAATGCCTTGGAAACCTGGGGTGCCTTGGGTCAGG
ACATCAACTTGGACATTCCTAGTTTTCAAATGAGTGATGATATTGACGATATAAAATGGGAAAAAACTTC
AGACAAGAAAAAGATTGCACAATTCAGAAAAGAGAAAGAGACTTTCAAGGAAAAAGATACATATAAGCTA
TTTAAAAATGGAACTCTGAAAATTAAGCATCTGAAGACCGATGATCAGGATATCTACAAGGTATCAATAT
ATGATACAAAAGGAAAAAATGTGTTGGAAAAAATATTTGATTTGAAGATTCAAGAGAGGGTCTCAAAACC
AAAAATCTCCTGGACTTGTATCAACACAACCCTGACCTGTGAGGTAATGAATGGAACTGACCCCGAATTA
AACCTGTATCAAGATGGGAAACATCTAAAACTTTCTCAGAGGGTCATCACACACAAGTGGACCACCAGCC
TGAGTGCAAAATTCAAGTGCACAGCAGGGAACAAAGTCAGCAAGGAATCCAGTGTCGAGCCTGTCAGCTG
TCCAGAGAAAGGTCTGGACATCTATCTCATCATTGGCATATGTGGAGGAGGCAGCCTCTTGATGGTCTTT
GTGGCACTGCTCGTTTTCTATATCACCAAAAGGAAAAAACAGAGGTAGGAATTCGATAAAATAAAAGATT
TTATTTAGTCTCCAGAAAAAGGGGGGAATGAAAGACCCCACCTGTAGGTTTGGCAAGCTAGCTTAAGTAA
CGCCATTTTGCAAGGCATGGAAAATACATAACTGAGAATAGAGAAGTTCAGATCAAGGTTAGGAACAGAG
AGACAGCAGAATATGGGCCAAACAGGATATCTGTGGTAAGCAGTTCCTGCCCCGGCTCAGGGCCAAGAAC
AGATGGTCCCCAGATGCGGTCCCGCCCTCAGCAGTTTCTAGAGAACCATCAGATGTTTCCAGGGTGCCCC
AAGGACCTGAAATGACCCTGTGCCTTATTTGAACTAACCAATCAGTTCGCTTCTCGCTTCTGTTCGCGCG
CTTCTGCTCCCCGAGCTCAATAAAAGAGCCCACAACCCCTCACTCGGCGCGCCAGTCCTCCGATAGACTG
CGTCGCCCGGGTACCCGTGTATCCAATAAACCCTCTTGCAGTTGCATCCGACTTGTGGTCTCGCTGTTCC
TTGGGAGGGTCTCCTCTGAGTGATTGACTACCCGTCAGCGGGGGTCTTTCATGGGTAACAGTTTCTTGAA
GTTGGAGAACAACATTCTGAGGGTAGGAGTCGAATATTAAGTAATCCTGACTCAATTAGCCACTGTTTTG
AATCCACATACTCCAATACTCCTGAAATAGTTCATTATGGACAGCGCAGAAAGAGCTGGGGAGAATTGTG
AAATTGTTATCCGCTCACAATTCCACACAACATACGAGCCGGAAGCATAAAGTGTAAAGCCTGGGGTGCC
TAATGAGTGAGCTAACTCACATTAATTGCGTTGCGCTCACTGCCCGCTTTCCAGTCGGGAAACCTGTCGT
GCCAGCTGCATTAATGAATCGGCCAACGCGCGGGGAGAGGCGGTTTGCGTATTGGGCGCTCTTCCGCTTC
CTCGCTCACTGACTCGCTGCGCTCGGTCGTTCGGCTGCGGCGAGCGGTATCAGCTCACTCAAAGGCGGTA
ATACGGTTATCCACAGAATCAGGGGATAACGCAGGAAAGAACATGTGAGCAAAAGGCCAGCAAAAGGCCA
GGAACCGTAAAAAGGCCGCGTTGCTGGCGTTTTTCCATAGGCTCCGCCCCCCTGACGAGCATCACAAAAA
TCGACGCTCAAGTCAGAGGTGGCGAAACCCGACAGGACTATAAAGATACCAGGCGTTTCCCCCTGGAAGC
TCCCTCGTGCGCTCTCCTGTTCCGACCCTGCCGCTTACCGGATACCTGTCCGCCTTTCTCCCTTCGGGAA
GCGTGGCGCTTTCTCATAGCTCACGCTGTAGGTATCTCAGTTCGGTGTAGGTCGTTCGCTCCAAGCTGGG
CTGTGTGCACGAACCCCCCGTTCAGCCCGACCGCTGCGCCTTATCCGGTAACTATCGTCTTGAGTCCAAC
CCGGTAAGACACGACTTATCGCCACTGGCAGCAGCCACTGGTAACAGGATTAGCAGAGCGAGGTATGTAG
GCGGTGCTACAGAGTTCTTGAAGTGGTGGCCTAACTACGGCTACACTAGAAGAACAGTATTTGGTATCTG
CGCTCTGCTGAAGCCAGTTACCTTCGGAAAAAGAGTTGGTAGCTCTTGATCCGGCAAACAAACCACCGCT
GGTAGCGGTGGTTTTTTTGTTTGCAAGCAGCAGATTACGCGCAGAAAAAAAGGATCTCAAGAAGATCCTT
TGATCTTTTCTACGGGGTCTGACGCTCAGTGGAACGAAAACTCACGTTAAGGGATTTTGGTCATGAGATT
ATCAAAAAGGATCTTCACCTAGATCCTTTTAAATTAAAAATGAAGTTTTAAATCAATCTAAAGTATATAT
GAGTAAACTTGGTCTGACAGTTACCAATGCTTAATCAGTGAGGCACCTATCTCAGCGATCTGTCTATTTC
GTTCATCCATAGTTGCCTGACTCCCCGTCGTGTAGATAACTACGATACGGGAGGGCTTACCATCTGGCCC
CAGTGCTGCAATGATACCGCGAGACCCACGCTCACCGGCTCCAGATTTATCAGCAATAAACCAGCCAGCC
GGAAGGGCCGAGCGCAGAAGTGGTCCTGCAACTTTATCCGCCTCCATCCAGTCTATTAATTGTTGCCGGG
AAGCTAGAGTAAGTAGTTCGCCAGTTAATAGTTTGCGCAACGTTGTTGCCATTGCTACAGGCATCGTGGT
GTCACGCTCGTCGTTTGGTATGGCTTCATTCAGCTCCGGTTCCCAACGATCAAGGCGAGTTACATGATCC
CCCATGTTGTGCAAAAAAGCGGTTAGCTCCTTCGGTCCTCCGATCGTTGTCAGAAGTAAGTTGGCCGCAG
TGTTATCACTCATGGTTATGGCAGCACTGCATAATTCTCTTACTGTCATGCCATCCGTAAGATGCTTTTC
TGTGACTGGTGAGTACTCAACCAAGTCATTCTGAGAATAGTGTATGCGGCGACCGAGTTGCTCTTGCCCG
GCGTCAATACGGGATAATACCGCGCCACATAGCAGAACTTTAAAAGTGCTCATCATTGGAAAACGTTCTT
CGGGGCGAAAACTCTCAAGGATCTTACCGCTGTTGAGATCCAGTTCGATGTAACCCACTCGTGCACCCAA
CTGATCTTCAGCATCTTTTACTTTCACCAGCGTTTCTGGGTGAGCAAAAACAGGAAGGCAAAATGCCGCA
AAAAAGGGAATAAGGGCGACACGGAAATGTTGAATACTCATACTCTTCCTTTTTCAATATTATTGAAGCA
TTTATCAGGGTTATTGTCTCATGAGCGGATACATATTTGAATGTATTTAGAAAAATAAACAAATAGGGGT
TCCGCGCACATTTCCCCGAAAAGTGCCACCTGACGTCTAAGAAACCATTATTATCATGACATTAACCTAT
AAAAATAGGCGTATCACGAGGCCCTTTCGTCTCGCGCGTTTCGGTGATGACGGTGAAAACCTCTGACACA
TGCAGCTCCCGGAGACGGTCACAGCTTGTCTGTAAGCGGATGCCGGGAGCAGACAAGCCCGTCAGGGCGC
GTCAGCGGGTGTTGGCGGGTGTCGGGGCTGGCTTAACTATGCGGCATCAGAGCAGATTGTACTGAGAGTG
CACCATATGCGGTGTGAAATACCGCACAGATGCGTAAGGAGAAAATACCGCATCAGGCGCCATTCGCCAT
TCAGGCTGCGCAACTGTTGGGAAGGGCGATCGGTGCGGGCCTCTTCGCTATTACGCCAGCTGGCGAAAGG
GGGATGTGCTGCAAGGCGATTAAGTTGGGTAACGCCAGGGTTTTCCCAGTCACGACGTTGTAAAACGACG
GCGCAAGGAATGGTGCATGCAAGGAGATGGCGCCCAACAGTCCCCCGGCCACGGGGCCTGCCACCATACC
CACGCCGAAACAAGCGCTCATGAGCCCGAAGTGGCGAGCCCGATCTTCCCCATCGGTGATGTCGGCGATA
TAGGCGCCAGCAACCGCACCTGTGGCGCCGGTGATGCCGGCCACGATGCGTCCGGCGTAGAGGCGATTAG
TCCAATTTGTTAAAGACAGGATATCAGTGGTCCAGGCTCTAGTTTTGACTCAACAATATCACCAGCTGAA
GCCTATAGAGTACGAGCCATAGATAAAATAAAAGATTTTATTTAGTCTCCAGAAAAAGGGGGGA
